LOCUS       Exported 1053 bp ds-DNA linear SYN 14-JUN-2021
DEFINITION  Expression of G protein-coupled receptors for PRESTO-Tango: parallel
            receptorome expression and screening via transcriptional output,
            with transcriptional activation following arrestin translocation.
ACCESSION   .
VERSION     .
KEYWORDS    TAAR2-Tango
SOURCE      synthetic DNA construct
  ORGANISM  synthetic DNA construct
REFERENCE   1 (bases 1 to 1053)
  AUTHORS   Kroeze WK, Sassano MF, Huang XP, Lansu K, McCorvy JD, Giguere PM,
            Sciaky N, Roth BL
  TITLE     PRESTO-Tango as an open-source resource for interrogation of the
            druggable human GPCRome.
  JOURNAL   Nat Struct Mol Biol. 2015 May;22(5):362-9. doi: 10.1038/nsmb.3014.
            Epub 2015 Apr 20.
  PUBMED    25895059
REFERENCE   2 (bases 1 to 1053)
  AUTHORS   .
  TITLE     Direct Submission
  JOURNAL   Exported Jun 14, 2021 from SnapGene Server 1.1.58
            http://www.snapgene.com
FEATURES             Location/Qualifiers
     source          1..1053
                     /organism="synthetic DNA construct"
                     /mol_type="other DNA"
ORIGIN
        1 atggccgtct caagtgaaca gcatgaactc tcacatttca agcggacgca gacgaaaaag
       61 gagaagttta actgttccga gtatgggaat cggagttgcc ccgagaatga gagatctctg
      121 ggcgttaggg tcgctatgta cagtttcatg gccggctcca tatttattac catctttggt
      181 aacctcgcca tgattatcag catctcatat ttcaaacagc tgcatacacc aacaaatttc
      241 ctcatcctct caatggcgat cacagatttt ctgttgggct tcacaataat gccatattct
      301 atgattcgga gcgtcgagaa ttgctggtat tttggcctga cattttgtaa aatttactat
      361 tccttcgatc tgatgctctc aattacgagt atatttcatc tttgtagcgt ggccattgac
      421 aggttttacg caatttgtta ccctctgctg tatagtacta agattacgat acctgtaatt
      481 aagagattgc tgcttctgtg ttggtcagtt cctggcgcat tcgcattcgg cgtcgttttc
      541 tcagaagctt acgccgacgg aattgaaggt tatgatatac tcgttgcgtg cagctcctcc
      601 tgcccagtga tgttcaataa gttgtggggc acgacgctgt tcatggccgg tttttttact
      661 cccgggagta tgatggtcgg catctatggt aagattttcg cagtctcccg caaacatgca
      721 catgcaatta acaacctgcg agagaatcag aacaaccagg tcaagaagga taagaaggcc
      781 gctaagacac tgggaatcgt tataggcgtg ttccttctct gctggttccc ctgcttcttt
      841 acaatactgc tcgatccatt cctgaatttt agcactcctg ttgtgctgtt tgatgcactg
      901 acatggttcg ggtacttcaa ctcaacttgc aatcctctca tctacggctt tttctaccca
      961 tggtttaggc gcgcactgaa atatatcctc ttgggtaaaa tcttctcctc ctgttttcac
     1021 aacactattc tgtgcatgca gaaggaatct gag
//
