>Addgene plasmid #66509 | TAAR2-Tango | depositor partial sequence | sequence record 113631 | empty Tango
GACGGATCGGGAGATCTCCCGATCCCCTATGGTGCACTCTCAGTACAATCTGCTCTGATGCCGCATAGTT
AAGCCAGTATCTGCTCCCTGCTTGTGTGTTGGAGGTCGCTGAGTAGTGCGCGAGCAAAATTTAAGCTACA
ACAAGGCAAGGCTTGACCGACAATTGCATGAAGAATCTGCTTAGGGTTAGGCGTTTTGCGCTGCTTCGCG
ATGTACGGGCCAGATATACGCGTTGACATTGATTATTGACTAGTTATTAATAGTAATCAATTACGGGGTC
ATTAGTTCATAGCCCATATATGGAGTTCCGCGTTACATAACTTACGGTAAATGGCCCGCCTGGCTGACCG
CCCAACGACCCCCGCCCATTGACGTCAATAATGACGTATGTTCCCATAGTAACGCCAATAGGGACTTTCC
ATTGACGTCAATGGGTGGAGTATTTACGGTAAACTGCCCACTTGGCAGTACATCAAGTGTATCATATGCC
AAGTACGCCCCCTATTGACGTCAATGACGGTAAATGGCCCGCCTGGCATTATGCCCAGTACATGACCTTA
TGGGACTTTCCTACTTGGCAGTACATCTACGTATTAGTCATCGCTATTACCATGGTGATGCGGTTTTGGC
AGTACATCAATGGGCGTGGATAGCGGTTTGACTCACGGGGATTTCCAAGTCTCCACCCCATTGACGTCAA
TGGGAGTTTGTTTTGGCACCAAAATCAACGGGACTTTCCAAAATGTCGTAACAACTCCGCCCCATTGACG
CAAATGGGCGGTAGGCGTGTACGGTGGGAGGTCTATATAAGCAGAGCTCTCTGGCTAACTAGAGAACCCA
CTGCTTACTGGCTTATCGAAATTAATACGACTCACTATAGGGAGACCCAAGCTGGCTAGCGTTTAAACTT
AAGCTTGGTACCGAGCTCGGATCCACTAGTCCAGTGTGGTGGAATTCTGCAGATATCCAGCACAGTGGCG
GCCGCGCCACCATGAAGACGATCATCGCCCTGAGCTACATCTTCTGCCTGGTATTCGCCGACTACAAGGA
CGATGATGACGCCAGCATCGATACCGGTGGACGCACCCCACCCAGCCTGGGTCCCCAAGATGAGTCCTGC
ACCACCGCCAGCTCCTCCCTGGCCAAGGACACTTCATCGACCGGTGAGAACCTGTACTTCCAGCTAAGAT
TAGATAAAAGTAAAGTGATTAACAGCGCATTAGAGCTGCTTAATGAGGTCGGAATCGAAGGTTTAACAAC
CCGTAAACTCGCCCAGAAGCTAGGTGTAGAGCAGCCTACATTGTATTGGCATGTAAAAAATAAGCGGGCT
TTGCTCGACGCCTTAGCCATTGAGATGTTAGATAGGCACCATACTCACTTTTGCCCTTTAGAAGGGGAAA
GCTGGCAAGATTTTTTACGTAATAACGCTAAAAGTTTTAGATGTGCTTTACTAAGTCATCGCGATGGAGC
AAAAGTACATTTAGGTACACGGCCTACAGAAAAACAGTATGAAACTCTCGAAAATCAATTAGCCTTTTTA
TGCCAACAAGGTTTTTCACTAGAGAATGCATTATATGCACTCAGCGCTGTGGGGCATTTTACTTTAGGTT
GCGTATTGGAAGATCAAGAGCATCAAGTCGCTAAAGAAGAAAGGGAAACACCTACTACTGATAGTATGCC
GCCATTATTACGACAAGCTATCGAATTATTTGATCACCAAGGTGCAGAGCCAGCCTTCTTATTCGGCCTT
GAATTGATCATATGCGGATTAGAAAAACAACTTAAATGTGAAAGTGGGTCCGCGTACAGCCGCGCGCGTA
CGAAAAACAATTACGGGTCTACCATCGAGGGCCTGCTCGATCTCCCGGACGACGACGCCCCCGAAGAGGC
GGGGCTGGCGGCTCCGCGCCTGTCCTTTCTCCCCGCGGGACACACGCGCAGACTGTCGACGGCCCCCCCG
ACCGATGTCAGCCTGGGGGACGAGCTCCACTTAGACGGCGAGGACGTGGCGATGGCGCATGCCGACGCGC
TAGACGATTTCGATCTGGACATGTTGGGGGACGGGGATTCCCCGGGTCCGGGATTTACCCCCCACGACTC
CGCCCCCTACGGCGCTCTGGATATGGCCGACTTCGAGTTTGAGCAGATGTTTACCGATGCCCTTGGAATT
GACGAGTACGGTGGGTAGCTCGAGTCTAGAGGGCCCGTTTAAACCCGCTGATCAGCCTCGACTGTGCCTT
CTAGTTGCCAGCCATCTGTTGTTTGCCCCTCCCCCGTGCCTTCCTTGACCCTGGAAGGTGCCACTCCCAC
TGTCCTTTCCTAATAAAATGAGGAAATTGCATCGCATTGTCTGAGTAGGTGTCATTCTATTCTGGGGGGT
GGGGTGGGGCAGGACAGCAAGGGGGAGGATTGGGAAGACAATAGCAGGCATGCTGGGGATGCGGTGGGCT
CTATGGCTTCTGAGGCGGAAAGAACCAGCTGGGGCTCTAGGGGGTATCCCC
[124 nt withheld, positions 2502-2625]
C
[91 nt withheld, positions 2627-2717]
A
[49 nt withheld, positions 2719-2767]
CCTTTGACGTTGGAGTCCACGTTCTTT
[37 nt withheld, positions 2795-2831]
ACCCTATCTCGGTCTATTCTTTTGATTTATAAGGGATTTTGCCGATTTCGGCCTATTGGTTAAAAAATGA
GCTGATTTAACAAAAATTTAACGCGAATTAATTCTGTGGAATGTGTGTCAGTTAGGGTGTGGAAAGTCCC
CAGGCTCCCCAGCAGGCAGAAGTATGCAAAGCATGCATCTCAATTAGTCAGCAACCAGGTGTGGAAAGTC
CCCAGGCTCCCCAGCAGGCAGAAGTATGCAAAGCATGCATCTCAATTAGTCAGCAACCATAGTCCCGCCC
CTAACTCCGCCCATCCCGCCCCTAACTCCGCCCAGTTCCGCCCATTCTCCGCCCCATGGCTGACTAATTT
TTTTTATTTATGCAGAGGCCGAGGCCGCCTCTGCCTCTGAGCTATTCCAGAAGTAGTGAGGAGGCTTTTT
TGGAGGCCTAGGCTTTTGCAAAAAGCTCCCGGGAGCTTGTATATCCATTTTCGGATCTGATCAAGAGACA
GGATGAGGATCGTTTCGCATGATTGAACAAGATGGATTGCACGCAGGTTCTCCGGCCGCTTGGGTGGAGA
GGCTATTCGGCTATGACTGGGCACAACAGACAATCGGCTGCTCTGATGCCGCCGTGTTCCGGCTGTCAGC
GCAGGGGCGCCCGGTTCTTTTTGTCAAGACCGACCTGTCCGGTGCCCTGAATGAACTGCAGGACGAGGCA
GCGCGGCTATCGTGGCTGGCCACGACGGGCGTTCCTTGCGCAGCTGTGCTCGACGTTGTCACTGAAGCGG
GAAGGGACTGGCTGCTATTGGGCGAAGTGCCGGGGCAGGATCTCCTGTCATCTCACCTTGCTCCTGCCGA
GAAAGTATCCATCATGGCTGATGCAATGCGGCGGCTGCATACGCTTGATCCGGCTACCTGCCCATTCGAC
CACCAAGCGAAACATCGCATCGAGCGAGCACGTACTCGGATGGAAGCCGGTCTTGTCGATCAGGATGATC
TGGACGAAGAGCATCAGGGGCTCGCGCCAGCCGAACTGTTCGCCAGGCTCAAGGCGCGCATGCCCGACGG
CGAGGATCTCGTCGTGACCCATGGCGATGCCTGCTTGCCGAATATCATGGTGGAAAATGGCCGCTTTTCT
GGATTCATCGACTGTGGCCGGCTGGGTGTGGCGGACCGCTATCAGGACATAGCGTTGGCTACCCGTGATA
TTGCTGAAGAGCTTGGCGGCGAATGGGCTGACCGCTTCCTCGTGCTTTACGGTATCGCCGCTCCCGATTC
GCAGCGCATCGCCTTCTATCGCCTTCTTGACGAGTTCTTCTGAGCGGGACTCTGGGGTTCGAAATGACCG
ACCAAGCGACGCCCAACCTGCCATCACGAGATTTCGATTCCACCGCCGCCTTCTATGAAAGGTTGGGCTT
CGGAATCGTTTTCCGGGACGCCGGCTGGATGATCCTCCAGCGCGGGGATCTCATGCTGGAGTTCTTCGCC
CACCCCAACTTGTTTATTGCAGCTTATAATGGTTACAAATAAAGCAATAGCATCACAAATTTCACAAATA
AAGCATTTTTTTCACTGCATTCTAGTTGTGGTTTGTCCAAACTCATCAATGTATCTTATCATGTCTGTAT
ACCGTCGACCTCTAGCTAGAGCTTGGCGTAATCATGGTCATAGCTGTTTCCTGTGTGAAATTGTTATCCG
CTCACAATTCCACACAACATACGAGCCGGAAGCATAAAGTGTAAAGCCTGGGGTGCCTAATGAGTGAGCT
AACTCACATTAATTGCGTTGCGCTCACTGCCCGCTTTCCAGTCGGGAAACCTGTCGTGCCAGCTGCATTA
ATGAATCGGCCAACGCGCGGGGAGAGGCGGTTTGCGTATTGGGCGCTCTTCCGCTTCCTCGCTCACTGAC
TCGCTGCGCTCGGTCGTTCGGCTGCGGCGAGCGGTATCAGCTCACTCAAAGGCGGTAATACGGTTATCCA
CAGAATCAGGGGATAACGCAGGAAAGAACATGTGAGCAAAAGGCCAGCAAAAGGCCAGGAACCGTAAAAA
GGCCGCGTTGCTGGCGTTTTTCCATAGGCTCCGCCCCCCTGACGAGCATCACAAAAATCGACGCTCAAGT
CAGAGGTGGCGAAACCCGACAGGACTATAAAGATACCAGGCGTTTCCCCCTGGAAGCTCCCTCGTGCGCT
CTCCTGTTCCGACCCTGCCGCTTACCGGATACCTGTCCGCCTTTCTCCCTTCGGGAAGCGTGGCGCTTTC
TCATAGCTCACGCTGTAGGTATCTCAGTTCGGTGTAGGTCGTTCGCTCCAAGCTGGGCTGTGTGCACGAA
CCCCCCGTTCAGCCCGACCGCTGCGCCTTATCCGGTAACTATCGTCTTGAGTCCAACCCGGTAAGACACG
ACTTATCGCCACTGGCAGCAGCCACTGGTAACAGGATTAGCAGAGCGAGGTATGTAGGCGGTGCTACAGA
GTTCTTGAAGTGGTGGCCTAACTACGGCTACACTAGAAGAACAGTATTTGGTATCTGCGCTCTGCTGAAG
CCAGTTACCTTCGGAAAAAGAGTTGGTAGCTCTTGATCCGGCAAACAAACCACCGCTGGTAGCGGTTTTT
TTGTTTGCAAGCAGCAGATTACGCGCAGAAAAAAAGGATCTCAAGAAGATCCTTTGATCTTTTCTACGGG
GTCTGACGCTCAGTGGAACGAAAACTCACGTTAAGGGATTTTGGTCATGAGATTATCAAAAAGGATCTTC
ACCTAGATCCTTTTAAATTAAAAATGAAGTTTTAAATCAATCTAAAGTATATATGAGTAAACTTGGTCTG
ACAGTTACCAATGCTTAATCAGTGAGGCACCTATCTCAGCGATCTGTCTATTTCGTTCATCCATAGTTGC
CTGACTCCCCGTCGTGTAGATAACTACGATACGGGAGGGCTTACCATCTGGCCCCAGTGCTGCAATGATA
CCGCGAGACCCACGCTCACCGGCTCCAGATTTATCAGCAATAAACCAGCCAGCCGGAAGGGCCGAGCGCA
GAAGTGGTCCTGCAACTTTATCCGCCTCCATCCAGTCTATTAATTGTTGCCGGGAAGCTAGAGTAAGTAG
TTCGCCAGTTAATAGTTTGCGCAACGTTGTTGCCATTGCTACAGGCATCGTGGTGTCACGCTCGTCGTTT
GGTATGGCTTCATTCAGCTCCGGTTCCCAACGATCAAGGCGAGTTACATGATCCCCCATGTTGTGCAAAA
AAGCGGTTAGCTCCTTCGGTCCTCCGATCGTTGTCAGAAGTAAGTTGGCCGCAGTGTTATCACTCATGGT
TATGGCAGCACTGCATAATTCTCTTACTGTCATGCCATCCGTAAGATGCTTTTCTGTGACTGGTGAGTAC
TCAACCAAGTCATTCTGAGAATAGTGTATGCGGCGACCGAGTTGCTCTTGCCCGGCGTCAATACGGGATA
ATACCGCGCCACATAGCAGAACTTTAAAAGTGCTCATCATTGGAAAACGTTCTTCGGGGCGAAAACTCTC
AAGGATCTTACCGCTGTTGAGATCCAGTTCGATGTAACCCACTCGTGCACCCAACTGATCTTCAGCATCT
TTTACTTTCACCAGCGTTTCTGGGTGAGCAAAAACAGGAAGGCAAAATGCCGCAAAAAAGGGAATAAGGG
CGACACGGAAATGTTGAATACTCATACTCTTCCTTTTTCAATATTATTGAAGCATTTATCAGGGTTATTG
TCTCATGAGCGGATACATATTTGAATGTATTTAGAAAAATAAACAAATAGGGGTTCCGCGCACATTTCCC
CGAAAAGTGCCACCTGACGTC
