>Addgene plasmid #66509 | TAAR2-Tango | addgene partial sequence | sequence record 121551 | CMV-F 5'-CGCAAATGGGCGGTAGGCGTG-3'
GCTCTCTGGCTAACTAGAGAACCCACTGCTTACTGGCTTATCGAAATTAATACGACTCACTATAGGGAGA
CCCAAGCTGGCTAGCGTTTAAACTTAAGCTTGGTACCGAGCTCGGATCCACTAGTCCAGTGTGGTGGAAT
TCTGCAGATATCCAGCACAGTGGCGGCCGCGCCACCATGAAGACGATCATCGCCCTGAGCTACATCTTCT
GCCTGGTATTCGCCGACTACAAGGACGATGATGACGCCAGCATCGATATGGCCGTCTCAAGTGAACAGCA
TGAACTCTCACATTTCAAGCGGACGCAGACGAAAAAGGAGAAGTTTAACTGTTCCGAGTATGGGAATCGG
AGTTGCCCCGAGAATGAGAGATCTCTGGGCGTTAGGGTCGCTATGTACAGTTTCATGGCCGGCTCCATAT
TTATTACCATCTTTGGTAACCTCGCCATGATTATCAGCATCTCATATTTCAAACAGCTGCATACACCAAC
AAATTTCCTCATCCTCTCAATGGCGATCACAGATTTTCTGTTGGGCTTCACAATAATGCCATATTCTATG
ATTCGGAGCG
