>Addgene plasmid #66509 | TAAR2-Tango | addgene partial sequence | sequence record 121553 | Tet-R 5'-GGCGAGTTTACGGGTTGTTA-3'
GCTCTAATGCGCTGTTAATCACTTTACTTTTATCTAATCTTAGCTGGAAGTACAGGTTCTCACCGGTCGA
TGAAGTGTCCTTGGCCAGGGAGGAGCTGGCGGTGGTGCAGGACTCATCTTGGGGACCCAGGCTGGGTGGG
GTGCGTCCACCGGTATCGATCTCAGATTCCTTCTGCATGCACAGAATAGTGTTGTGAAAACAGGAGGAGA
AGATTTTACCCAAGAGGATATATTTCAGCG
