[The description below was written by a language model from this plasmid's Addgene catalogue record and the feature table of its GenBank file.]
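Description:
TAAR2-Tango is a mammalian expression plasmid from the PRESTO-Tango collection, a set of G protein-coupled receptor constructs built for parallel screening of the human GPCRome by a transcriptional readout. It uses the "empty Tango" backbone (about 6.6 kb without insert), which the depositor notes was derived from pcDNA3.1(+). The plasmid is maintained at high copy in E. coli under ampicillin selection. It also carries a neomycin resistance marker, so transfected mammalian cells can be selected with G418.

The insert is the human trace amine-associated receptor 2 (TAAR2, also known as GPR58), a 1053 bp coding sequence cloned by restriction enzymes at a 5′ NotI site and expressed from the CMV promoter. The backbone supplies an N-terminal FLAG tag, which is useful for detecting the receptor. The depositor comments indicate a tTA (tetracycline transactivator) sequence downstream of the receptor. The site following tTA may be XhoI, or XbaI as in most vectors of the series. This fits the stated assay principle: arrestin translocation to the activated receptor leads to transcriptional activation, giving a G protein-independent measure of agonism. In Tango designs generally, this happens by protease-mediated release of the fused transactivator, which then drives a reporter gene. The record does not list the linker, cleavage site or other fusion modules.

The construct was generated under a programme aimed at providing tools for understudied druggable proteins, and it suits ligand screening or deorphanisation of TAAR2. The accompanying sequence record spans only 1053 bp, matching the insert length, and has no annotated features, so the backbone elements described here come from the catalogue fields rather than from a feature map.
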