Addgene plasmid #66509: TAAR2-Tango
Purpose: Expression of G protein-coupled receptors for PRESTO-Tango: parallel receptorome expression and screening via transcriptional output, with transcriptional activation following arrestin translocation
Depositing lab: Bryan Roth. Depositing organization: University of North Carolina at Chapel Hill. Publication: PRESTO-Tango as an open-source resource for interrogation of the druggable human GPCRome. Kroeze WK, Sassano MF, Huang XP, Lansu K, McCorvy JD, Giguere PM, Sciaky N, Roth BL. Nat Struct Mol Biol. 2015 May;22(5):362-9. doi: 10.1038/nsmb.3014. Epub 2015 Apr 20. PubMed 25895059.
Backbone
  Vector backbone: empty Tango
  Backbone size w/o insert (bp): 6632
  Vector type: Mammalian Expression
  Selectable markers: Neomycin (select with G418)
Growth in bacteria
  Bacterial resistance: Ampicillin, 100 μg/mL
  Growth temperature: 37°C
  Growth strain: DH5alpha
  Copy number: High Copy
Gene/Insert
  Gene/Insert name: TAAR2
  Species: H. sapiens (human)
  Insert size (bp): 1053
  Entrez Gene: TAAR2 (a.k.a. GPR58, taR-2)
  Promoter: CMV
  Tag / fusion protein: FLAG (N terminal on backbone)
  Cloning method: Restriction Enzyme; 5′ cloning site NotI (not destroyed); 3′ cloning site XhoI (unknown if destroyed)
  Sequencing primers: 5′ CMV-F; 3′ Tet-R
Terms and licenses: Academic/Nonprofit Terms; Industry Terms: Not Available to Industry
Depositor comments: Please note: Most of the PRESTO-Tango vectors do not contain the XhoI cut site downstream of the tTA sequence and instead carry an XbaI site. If you need to perform an XhoI digest we recommend sequencing with a forward primer at the C-terminus of tTA to determine which of the two sites is present. Suggested primer: 5-gagctccacttagacggcgagg-3. Original backbone was pcDNA3.1(+). These plasmids were generated as part of the Illuminating the Druggable Genome (IDG) program sponsored by the NIH Common Fund. The goal of this program is to identify, gather, and distribute information and resources for proteins that currently are not well-studied yet belong to commonly drug-targeted protein families: protein kinases, non-olfactory G-protein coupled receptors (GPCRs), and ion channels. The IDG program is designed to develop fundamental research tools for understudied proteins, elucidate their function, and disseminate the IDG-related resources and data to the greater scientific community.
How to cite: TAAR2-Tango was a gift from Bryan Roth (Addgene plasmid # 66509 ; http://n2t.net/addgene:66509 ; RRID:Addgene_66509)
